Addgene plasmid #161120: pDONR221-MTCH2_STOP
Purpose: Gateway entry clone with codon-optimized ORF sequence for subcloning into custom expression vectors. Contains a STOP codon at the end of the codon-optimized ORF sequence.
Depositing lab: RESOLUTE Consortium & Giulio Superti-Furga. Depositing organization: CeMM Research Center for Molecular Medicine. Publication: The RESOLUTE consortium: unlocking SLC transporters for drug discovery. Superti-Furga G, Lackner D, Wiedmer T, Ingles-Prieto A, Barbosa B, Girardi E, Goldmann U, Gurtl B, Klavins K, Klimek C, Lindinger S, Lineiro-Retes E, Muller AC, Onstein S, Redinger G, Reil D, Sedlyarov V, Wolf G, Crawford M, Everley R, ... Steppan CM. Nat Rev Drug Discov. 2020 Jul;19(7):429-430. doi: 10.1038/d41573-020-00056-6. PubMed 32265506.
Backbone
  Vector backbone: pDONR221
  Backbone manufacturer: ThermoFisher Scientific
  Backbone size w/o insert (bp): 2550
  Vector type: Mammalian Expression
Growth in bacteria
  Bacterial resistance: Kanamycin, 50 μg/mL
  Growth temperature: 37°C
  Growth strain: NEB Stable
  Copy number: High Copy
Gene/Insert
  Gene/Insert name: MTCH2 (alt name: SLC25A50)
  Species: H. sapiens (human)
  Insert size (bp): 912
  Entrez Gene: MTCH2 (a.k.a. HSPC032, MIMP, SLC25A50)
  Cloning method: Gateway Cloning
  Sequencing primers: 5′ M13-fwd; 3′ M13-rev
Terms and licenses: Academic/Nonprofit Terms; Industry Terms
Depositor comments: This plasmid contains a STOP codon at the end of the codon-optimized ORF. For the version of this plasmid that does not contain a STOP codon, please see Addgene plasmid 131954 For more information on the full Resolute plasmid collection, please see www.addgene.org/depositor-collections/re-solute/. Please provide your feedback on this plasmid to the RESOLUTE consortium by filling out their RESOLUTE repository feedback form: https://forms.office.com/Pages/ResponsePage.aspx?id=0e05yklzmkS7rjFGQL4N7z4feCLQvEJAmVcOCM_u885UN1JJRko0Ukg4TVQwNTZLOUxPQVJWT1NHUCQlQCN0PWcu
How to cite: pDONR221-MTCH2_STOP was a gift from RESOLUTE Consortium & Giulio Superti-Furga (Addgene plasmid # 161120 ; http://n2t.net/addgene:161120 ; RRID:Addgene_161120)
