[The description below was written by a language model from this plasmid's Addgene catalogue record and pLannotate feature annotations shown in this document.]
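Description:
pDONR221-MTCH2_STOP is a Gateway entry clone built on the pDONR221 backbone, carrying a codon-optimized open reading frame for human MTCH2 (also called SLC25A50 or MIMP), a mitochondrial carrier family member whose transported substrate is annotated as not yet known. The sequenced plasmid is about 3.5 kb. It is maintained in E. coli through a high-copy ColE1/pUC-type origin and selected with kanamycin via an aminoglycoside phosphotransferase gene. Although the catalogue lists the vector type as mammalian expression, the feature table shows no eukaryotic promoter or polyadenylation signal, so the plasmid serves as a shuttle for the ORF and not as an expression construct in its own right.

The roughly 0.9 kb MTCH2 coding sequence lies between attL1 and attL2 sites. These are the substrates for an LR Clonase reaction, which transfers the ORF directionally into any attR-containing destination vector that supplies the desired promoter, tags and selection markers. This version keeps a stop codon at the end of the ORF, which suits untagged or N-terminally tagged expression. C-terminal fusions would not be translated, and the depositor notes a companion clone without the stop codon for that use. The rrnB T1 and T2 terminators upstream of the cassette insulate the insert from read-through transcription in bacteria. A T7 promoter sits just outside attL2, facing the insert in antisense orientation, and short lacI and lacZα fragments are backbone remnants. M13 forward and reverse primer sites flank the insert for sequence verification. The clone belongs to a consortium collection of solute carrier ORFs made for subcloning into custom expression vectors for transporter research.
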