Features (pLannotate 1.2.2; 10 found; start..end, strand, type, name):
      1..100     +  protein_bind   attL1: mutant version of attL; recombination site for the Gateway® LR reaction LR Clonase™
    106..1014    +  CDS            MTCH2: MTCH2_HUMAN - Also known as MIMP. Experimental evidence at protein level: Swiss-Prot protein existence level 1. The substrate transported is not yet known. Induces mitochondrial depolarization. From Homo sapiens (Human).
   1019..1118    -  protein_bind   attL2: mutant version of attL; recombination site for the Gateway® LR reaction LR Clonase™
   1136..1154    -  promoter       T7 promoter: promoter for bacteriophage T7 RNA polymerase
   1288..2097    +  CDS            KanR: aminoglycoside phosphotransferase; aph(3')-Ia; confers resistance to kanamycin in bacteria or G418 (Geneticin®) in eukaryotes
   2244..2832    +  rep_origin     ori: high-copy-number ColE1/pMB1/pBR322/pUC origin of replication
   3015..3107    +  CDS            lacI (fragment): lac repressor; lacI; The lac repressor binds to the lac operator to inhibit transcription in E. coli. This inhibition can be relieved by adding lactose or isopropyl-β-D-thiogalactopyranoside (IPTG).
   3162..3189    -  terminator     rrnB T2 terminator: transcription terminator T2 from the E. coli rrnB gene
   3321..3364    +  terminator     rrnB T1 terminator: Escherichia coli rrnB; transcription terminator T1 from the E. coli rrnB gene
   3411..3447    -  CDS            lacZα (fragment): LacZα fragment of β-galactosidase; lacZ fragment
>Addgene plasmid #161120 | pDONR221-MTCH2_STOP | addgene full sequence | sequence record 360077 | Addgene NGS Result
CAAATAATGATTTTATTTTGACTGATAGTGACCTGTTCGTTGCAACACATTGATGAGCAATGCTTTTTTA
TAATGCCAACTTTGTACAAAAAAGCAGGCTCCACCATGGCAGACGCAGCATCTCAGGTGCTGCTGGGAAG
CGGACTGACCATCCTGTCCCAGCCTCTGATGTACGTGAAGGTGCTGATCCAAGTGGGCTATGAGCCACTG
CCCCCTACAATCGGCAGGAACATCTTCGGCCGCCAGGTGTGCCAGCTGCCAGGACTGTTTTCCTACGCCC
AGCACATCGCCTCTATCGATGGCCGGAGAGGCCTGTTCACCGGACTGACACCTAGGCTGTGCAGCGGCGT
GCTGGGAACCGTGGTGCACGGCAAGGTGCTGCAGCACTATCAGGAGTCCGACAAGGGAGAGGAGCTGGGA
CCTGGCAATGTGCAGAAGGAGGTGAGCTCCTCTTTTGATCACGTGATCAAGGAGACCACACGGGAGATGA
TCGCCAGATCCGCCGCCACCCTGATCACACACCCATTCCACGTGATCACCCTGCGGTCTATGGTGCAGTT
TATCGGCAGAGAGAGCAAGTACTGCGGCCTGTGCGACTCCATCATCACAATCTATAGGGAGGAGGGCATC
CTGGGCTTCTTTGCAGGACTGGTGCCAAGGCTGCTGGGCGACATCCTGTCTCTGTGGCTGTGCAACAGCC
TGGCCTACCTGGTGAATACCTATGCCCTGGATTCTGGCGTGAGCACAATGAACGAGATGAAGAGCTACTC
CCAGGCCGTGACCGGCTTCTTTGCCTCTATGCTGACATATCCATTCGTGCTGGTGAGCAATCTGATGGCA
GTGAACAATTGCGGACTGGCAGGAGGATGTCCACCATACAGCCCCATCTATACCTCCTGGATCGACTGCT
GGTGTATGCTGCAGAAGGAGGGCAACATGTCCAGGGGCAATTCTCTGTTCTTTCGCAAGGTGCCTTTTGG
CAAGACATACTGCTGTGATCTGAAGATGCTGATCTAAGACCCAGCTTTCTTGTACAAAGTTGGCATTATA
AGAAAGCATTGCTTATCAATTTGTTGCAACGAACAGGTCACTATCAGTCAAAATAAAATCATTATTTGCC
ATCCAGCTGATATCCCCTATAGTGAGTCGTATTACATGGTCATAGCTGTTTCCTGGCAGCTCTGGCCCGT
GTCTCAAAATCTCTGATGTTACATTGCACAAGATAAAAATATATCATCATGAACAATAAAACTGTCTGCT
TACATAAACAGTAATACAAGGGGTGTTATGAGCCATATTCAACGGGAAACGTCGAGGCCGCGATTAAATT
CCAACATGGATGCTGATTTATATGGGTATAAATGGGCTCGCGATAATGTCGGGCAATCAGGTGCGACAAT
CTATCGCTTGTATGGGAAGCCCGATGCGCCAGAGTTGTTTCTGAAACATGGCAAAGGTAGCGTTGCCAAT
GATGTTACAGATGAGATGGTCAGACTAAACTGGCTGACGGAATTTATGCCTCTTCCGACCATCAAGCATT
TTATCCGTACTCCTGATGATGCATGGTTACTCACCACTGCGATCCCCGGAAAAACAGCATTCCAGGTATT
AGAAGAATATCCTGATTCAGGTGAAAATATTGTTGATGCGCTGGCAGTGTTCCTGCGCCGGTTGCATTCG
ATTCCTGTTTGTAATTGTCCTTTTAACAGCGATCGCGTATTTCGTCTCGCTCAGGCGCAATCACGAATGA
ATAACGGTTTGGTTGATGCGAGTGATTTTGATGACGAGCGTAATGGCTGGCCTGTTGAACAAGTCTGGAA
AGAAATGCATAAACTTTTGCCATTCTCACCGGATTCAGTCGTCACTCATGGTGATTTCTCACTTGATAAC
CTTATTTTTGACGAGGGGAAATTAATAGGTTGTATTGATGTTGGACGAGTCGGAATCGCAGACCGATACC
AGGATCTTGCCATCCTATGGAACTGCCTCGGTGAGTTTTCTCCTTCATTACAGAAACGGCTTTTTCAAAA
ATATGGTATTGATAATCCTGATATGAATAAATTGCAGTTTCATTTGATGCTCGATGAGTTTTTCTAATCA
GAATTGGTTAATTGGTTGTAACACTGGCAGAGCATTACGCTGACTTGACGGGACGGCGCAAGCTCATGAC
CAAAATCCCTTAACGTGAGTTACGCGTCGTTCCACTGAGCGTCAGACCCCGTAGAAAAGATCAAAGGATC
TTCTTGAGATCCTTTTTTTCTGCGCGTAATCTGCTGCTTGCAAACAAAAAAACCACCGCTACCAGCGGTG
GTTTGTTTGCCGGATCAAGAGCTACCAACTCTTTTTCCGAAGGTAACTGGCTTCAGCAGAGCGCAGATAC
CAAATACTGTTCTTCTAGTGTAGCCGTAGTTAGGCCACCACTTCAAGAACTCTGTAGCACCGCCTACATA
CCTCGCTCTGCTAATCCTGTTACCAGTGGCTGCTGCCAGTGGCGATAAGTCGTGTCTTACCGGGTTGGAC
TCAAGACGATAGTTACCGGATAAGGCGCAGCGGTCGGGCTGAACGGGGGGTTCGTGCACACAGCCCAGCT
TGGAGCGAACGACCTACACCGAACTGAGATACCTACAGCGTGAGCTATGAGAAAGCGCCACGCTTCCCGA
AGGGAGAAAGGCGGACAGGTATCCGGTAAGCGGCAGGGTCGGAACAGGAGAGCGCACGAGGGAGCTTCCA
GGGGGAAACGCCTGGTATCTTTATAGTCCTGTCGGGTTTCGCCACCTCTGACTTGAGCGTCGATTTTTGT
GATGCTCGTCAGGGGGGCGGAGCCTATGGAAAAACGCCAGCAACGCGGCCTTTTTACGGTTCCTGGCCTT
TTGCTGGCCTTTTGCTCACATGTTCTTTCCTGCGTTATCCCCTGATTCTGTGGATAACCGTATTACCGCC
TTTGAGTGAGCTGATACCGCTCGCCGCAGCCGAACGACCGAGCGCAGCGAGTCAGTGAGCGAGGAAGCGG
AAGAGCGCCCAATACGCAAACCGCCTCTCCCCGCGCGTTGGCCGATTCATTAATGCAGCTGGCACGACAG
GTTTCCCGACTGGAAAGCGGGCAGTGAGCGCAACGCAATTAATACGCGTACCGCTAGCCAGGAAGAGTTT
GTAGAAACGCAAAAAGGCCATCCGTCAGGATGGCCTTCTGCTTAGTTTGATGCCTGGCAGTTTATGGCGG
GCGTCCTGCCCGCCACCCTCCGGGCCGTTGCTTCACAACGTTCAAATCCGCTCCCGGCGGATTTGTCCTA
CTCAGGAGAGCGTTCACCGACAAACAACAGATAAAACGAAAGGCCCAGTCTTCCGACTGAGCCTTTCGTT
TTATTTGATGCCTGGCAGTTCCCTACTCTCGCGTTAACGCTAGCATGGATGTTTTCCCAGTCACGACGTT
GTAAAACGACGGCCAGTCTTAAGCTCGGGCCC
