>Addgene plasmid #161120 | pDONR221-MTCH2_STOP | depositor partial sequence | sequence record 312175 | Codon-optimized ORF of MTCH2
ATGGCAGACGCAGCATCTCAGGTGCTGCTGGGAAGCGGACTGACCATCCTGTCCCAGCCTCTGATGTACG
TGAAGGTGCTGATCCAAGTGGGCTATGAGCCACTGCCCCCTACAATCGGCAGGAACATCTTCGGCCGCCA
GGTGTGCCAGCTGCCAGGACTGTTTTCCTACGCCCAGCACATCGCCTCTATCGATGGCCGGAGAGGCCTG
TTCACCGGACTGACACCTAGGCTGTGCAGCGGCGTGCTGGGAACCGTGGTGCACGGCAAGGTGCTGCAGC
ACTATCAGGAGTCCGACAAGGGAGAGGAGCTGGGACCTGGCAATGTGCAGAAGGAGGTGAGCTCCTCTTT
TGATCACGTGATCAAGGAGACCACACGGGAGATGATCGCCAGATCCGCCGCCACCCTGATCACACACCCA
TTCCACGTGATCACCCTGCGGTCTATGGTGCAGTTTATCGGCAGAGAGAGCAAGTACTGCGGCCTGTGCG
ACTCCATCATCACAATCTATAGGGAGGAGGGCATCCTGGGCTTCTTTGCAGGACTGGTGCCAAGGCTGCT
GGGCGACATCCTGTCTCTGTGGCTGTGCAACAGCCTGGCCTACCTGGTGAATACCTATGCCCTGGATTCT
GGCGTGAGCACAATGAACGAGATGAAGAGCTACTCCCAGGCCGTGACCGGCTTCTTTGCCTCTATGCTGA
CATATCCATTCGTGCTGGTGAGCAATCTGATGGCAGTGAACAATTGCGGACTGGCAGGAGGATGTCCACC
ATACAGCCCCATCTATACCTCCTGGATCGACTGCTGGTGTATGCTGCAGAAGGAGGGCAACATGTCCAGG
GGCAATTCTCTGTTCTTTCGCAAGGTGCCTTTTGGCAAGACATACTGCTGTGATCTGAAGATGCTGATCT
AA
